Addgene plasmid #63947: pST50Trc1-FLAGHISNDHFR
Purpose: (Empty Backbone) Position 1 transfer plasmid for pST44 polycistronic plasmid suite; N-term cleavable double tag; contains DHFR gene in BamHI-NgoMIV cassette as positive control
Depositing lab: Song Tan. Depositing organization: Pennsylvania State University. Publication: The pST44 polycistronic expression system for producing protein complexes in Escherichia coli. Tan S, Kern RC, Selleck W. Protein Expr Purif. 2005 Apr;40(2):385-95. 10.1016/j.pep.2004.12.002 PubMed 15766881.
Backbone
  Vector backbone: pST50Trc
  Vector type: Bacterial Expression
  Tag / fusion protein: 6xHis & FLAG; TEV cleavable (N terminal on backbone)
Growth in bacteria
  Bacterial resistance: Ampicillin, 100 μg/mL
  Growth temperature: 37°C
  Growth strain: DH5alpha
  Copy number: Unknown
Gene/Insert
  Gene/Insert name: None
  Tag / fusion protein: 6xHis & FLAG; TEV cleavable (N terminal on backbone)
Terms and licenses: Academic/Nonprofit Terms; Industry Terms: Not Available to Industry
Depositor comments: Replace DHFR with GOI using BamHI/NgoMIV; Clone out cassette using XbaI/BamHI
How to cite: pST50Trc1-FLAGHISNDHFR was a gift from Song Tan (Addgene plasmid # 63947 ; http://n2t.net/addgene:63947 ; RRID:Addgene_63947)
