[The description below was written by a language model from this plasmid's Addgene catalogue record and pLannotate feature annotations shown in this document.]
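Description:
pST50Trc1-FLAGHISNDHFR is a small (about 3.4 kb) bacterial expression plasmid built on the pST50Trc backbone. It serves as the position 1 transfer vector for the pST44 polycistronic suite, a system designed to co-express several subunits of a protein complex in Escherichia coli from a single transcript. It is propagated in E. coli under ampicillin selection, conferred by a TEM-type beta-lactamase gene with its own promoter followed by an fd terminator. Replication relies on a ColE1/pMB1-family origin. The annotation also finds a bom site, the rop gene and a fragment of mbeC, consistent with a pBR322-like replicon, although the catalogue lists copy number as unknown.

The expression cassette consists of a T7 promoter, the efficient ribosome binding site from T7 gene 10, and a T7 terminator, so transcription depends on a host that supplies T7 RNA polymerase. Downstream of the RBS lies an N-terminal double tag composed of FLAG and 6xHis followed by a TEV protease site, allowing sequential affinity purification and subsequent tag removal. The fragmentary hits to 3xFLAG, capTEV and 9xHis in the feature table most likely reflect this compact tag region rather than separate elements, and the short SET1 match just before the terminator is probably residual T7 gene 10 sequence.

Although catalogued as an empty backbone, the plasmid carries E. coli folA (dihydrofolate reductase) in a BamHI-NgoMIV cassette as a positive control for expression. Users replace DHFR with their gene of interest using those sites. They then excise the resulting translation cassette with XbaI and BamHI to move it into the first position of a pST44 polycistronic plasmid.
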