Features (pLannotate 1.2.2; 16 found; start..end, strand, type, name):
     27..45      +  promoter       T7 promoter: promoter for bacteriophage T7 RNA polymerase
    113..135     +  RBS            RBS: efficient ribosome binding site from bacteriophage T7 gene 10 (Olins and Rangwala, 1989)
    149..173     +  CDS            3xFLAG (fragment): three tandem FLAG® epitope tags
    182..198     +  CDS            capTEV™ (fragment): composite tag for in vivo biotinylation, TEV protease cleavage, and 6xHis tagging
    211..227     -  CDS            9xHis (fragment): 9xHis affinity tag
    227..245     +  CDS            TEV site (fragment): tobacco etch virus (TEV) protease recognition and cleavage site
    251..724     +  CDS            folA: DYR_ECOLI - Also known as tmrA. Experimental evidence at protein level: Swiss-Prot protein existence level 1. Key enzyme in folate metabolism. Catalyzes an essential reaction for de novo glycine and purine synthesis, and for DNA precursor synthesis. From Escherichia coli (strain K12).
    783..832     +  CDS            SET1 (fragment): solubility-enhancement tag derived from T7 phage gene 10B
    840..887     +  terminator     T7 terminator: transcription terminator for bacteriophage T7 RNA polymerase
    952..1043    +  promoter       AmpR promoter: bla
   1044..1901    +  CDS            bla: BLAT_ECOLX - Experimental evidence at protein level: Swiss-Prot protein existence level 1. TEM-type are the most prevalent beta-lactamases in enterobacteria; they hydrolyze the beta-lactam bond in susceptible beta-lactam antibiotics, thus conferring resistance to penicillins and cephalosporins. TEM-3 and TEM-4 are capable of hydrolyzing cefotaxime and ceftazidime. TEM-5 is capable of hydrolyzing ceftazidime. TEM-6 is capable of hydrolyzing ceftazidime and aztreonam. TEM-8/CAZ-2, TEM- 16/CAZ-7 and TEM-24/CAZ-6 are markedly active against ceftazidime. IRT- 4 shows resistance to beta-lactamase in
   1908..1947    +  terminator     fd terminator: central terminator from bacteriophage fd (Otsuka and Kunisawa, 1982)
   1978..2566    +  rep_origin     ori: high-copy-number ColE1/pMB1/pBR322/pUC origin of replication
   2752..2891    -  misc_feature   bom: basis of mobility region from pBR322
   2993..3184    -  CDS            rop: Rop protein, which maintains plasmids at low copy number; rop
   3224..3334    +  CDS            mbeC (fragment): MBEC_ECOLX - Experimental evidence at protein level: Swiss-Prot protein existence level 1. Required for efficient mobilization of ColE1 plasmid and is thus essential to promote the specific transfer of the plasmid during conjugation. Probably functions by inducing DNA bending, helping the MbeA relaxase to melt the DNA around the nic site and cleave the phosphodiester bond. Binds specifically double-stranded DNA (dsDNA) containing the ColE1 oriT but does not recognize the inverted repeat (IR). From Escherichia coli.
>Addgene plasmid #63947 | pST50Trc1-FLAGHISNDHFR | depositor full sequence | sequence record 177457 | Full Sequence
GGCACCATGCATCGATCCCGCGAAATTAATACGACTCACTATAGGGAGACCACAACGGTTTCCCTCCGGC
TCCGGAGAGCTCCAATTGGAATTCGCTAGCTCTAGAAATAATTTTGTTTAACTTTAAGAAGGAGATATAC
ATATGGGAGACTACAAGGACGATGATGACAAGGGATCTAGCCATCATCATCATCATCACAGCAGCGGATC
TGGTGGTGGTGGTGGTGAAAACCTGTACTTCCAGGGATCCATCAGTCTGATTGCGGCGCTAGCGGTAGAT
CGCGTTATCGGCATGGAAAACGCCATGCCATGGAACCTGCCTGCCGATCTCGCCTGGTTTAAACGCAACA
CCTTAAATAAACCCGTGATTATGGGGCGCCATACCTGGGAATCAATCGGTAGGCCTTTGCCCGGCCGCAA
AAATATTATCCTCAGCAGTCAACCCGGGACCGATGATCGGGTTACCTGGGTTAAATCGGTCGACGAAGCC
ATCGCGGCGTGTGGTGACGTACCAGAAATCATGGTGATTGGCGGCGGACGCGTTTATGAACAGTTCTTGC
CAAAAGCGCAAAAACTGTATCTGACGCATATCGATGCAGAAGTGGAAGGCGACACCCATTTTCCGGATTA
CGAGCCGGATGACTGGGAATCGGTATTCAGCGAATTCCACGATGCTGATGCGCAGAACTCGCATAGCTAT
TGTTTCGAAATCCTCGAGCGTCGTGCCGGCTAATGTACAAGATCCAGATCTAAGCTTGGTACCACGCGTG
CGCGCTGATCCGGCTGCTAACAAAGCCCGAAAGGAAGCTGAGTTGGCTGCTGCCACCGCTGAGCAATAAC
TAGCATAACCCCTTGGGGCCTCTAAACGGGTCTTGAGGGGTTTTTTGCTGAAAGGAGGAACTATATCGGG
ATTAGCCCGCCTAATGAGCGGGCTTTTTTTTAATTCCCCTATTTGTTTATTTTTCTAAATACATTCAAAT
ATGTATCCGCTCATGAGACAATAACCCTGATAAATGCTTCAATAATATTGAAAAAGGAAGAGTATGAGTA
TTCAACATTTCCGTGTCGCCCTTATTCCCTTTTTTGCGGCATTTTGCCTTCCTGTTTTTGCTCACCCAGA
AACGCTCGTGAAAGTAAAAGACGCAGAGGACCAATTGGGGGCACGAGTGGGATACATAGAACTGGACTTG
AATAGCGGTAAAATCCTTGAGAGTTTTCGCCCTGAAGAGCGTTTTCCAATGATGAGCACTTTCAAAGTTC
TGCTATGTGGAGCAGTATTATCCCGTGTAGATGCGGGGCAAGAGCAACTCGGACGACGAATACACTATTC
GCAGAATGACTTGGTTGAATACTCCCCAGTGACAGAAAAGCACCTTACGGACGGAATGACGGTAAGAGAA
TTATGTAGTGCCGCCATAACGATGAGTGATAACACTGCGGCGAACTTACTTCTGACAACCATCGGTGGAC
CGAAGGAATTAACCGCTTTTTTGCACAATATGGGAGACCATGTAACTCGCCTTGACCGTTGGGAACCAGA
ACTGAATGAAGCCATACCAAACGACGAGCGAGACACCACAATGCCTGCGGCAATGGCAACAACATTACGC
AAACTATTAACTGGCGAACTACTTACTCTGGCTTCACGGCAACAATTAATAGACTGGCTTGAAGCGGATA
AAGTTGCAGGACCACTACTGCGTTCGGCACTTCCTGCTGGCTGGTTTATTGCTGATAAATCTGGGGCAGG
AGAGCGTGGTTCACGGGGTATCATTGCCGCACTTGGACCAGATGGTAAGCCTTCCCGTATCGTAGTTATC
TACACGACGGGTAGTCAGGCAACTATGGACGAACGAAATAGACAGATTGCTGAAATAGGGGCTTCACTGA
TTAAGCATTGGTAAACCGATACAATTAAAGGCTCCTTTTGGAGCCTTTTTTTTTGGACGGACCGGTAGAA
AAGATCAAAGGATCTTCTTGAGATCCTTTTTTTCTGCGCGTAATCTGCTGCTTGCAAACAAAAAAACCAC
CGCTACCAGCGGTGGTTTGTTTGCCGGATCAAGAGCTACCAACTCTTTTTCCGAAGGTAACTGGCTTCAG
CAGAGCGCAGATACCAAATACTGTCCTTCTAGTGTAGCCGTAGTTAGGCCACCACTTCAAGAACTCTGTA
GCACCGCCTACATACCTCGCTCTGCTAATCCTGTTACCAGTGGCTGCTGCCAGTGGCGATAAGTCGTGTC
TTACCGGGTTGGACTCAAGACGATAGTTACCGGATAAGGCGCAGCGGTCGGGCTGAACGGGGGGTTCGTG
CACACAGCCCAGCTTGGAGCGAACGACCTACACCGAACTGAGATACCTACAGCGTGAGCTATGAGAAAGC
GCCACGCTTCCCGAAGGGAGAAAGGCGGACAGGTATCCGGTAAGCGGCAGGGTCGGAACAGGAGAGCGCA
CGAGGGAGCTTCCAGGGGGAAACGCCTGGTATCTTTATAGTCCTGTCGGGTTTCGCCACCTCTGACTTGA
GCGTCGATTTTTGTGATGCTCGTCAGGGGGGCGGAGCCTATGGAAAAACGCCAGCAACGCGGCCTTTTTA
CGGTTCCTGGCCTTTTGCTGGCCTTTTGCTCACATGTTCTTTCCTGCGTTATCCCCTGATTCTGTGGATA
ACCGTATTACCGCCTTTGAGTGAGCTGATACCGCTCGCCGCAGCCGAACGACCGAGCGCAGCGAGTCAGT
GAGCGAGGAAGCGGAAGAGCGCCTGATGCGGTATTTTCTCCTTACGCATCTGTGCGGTATTTCACACCGC
AATGGTGCACTCTCAGTACAATCTGCTCTGATGCCGCATAGTTAAGCCAGTATACACTCCGCTATCGCTA
CGTGACTGGGTCATGGCTGCGCCCCGACACCCGCCAACACCCGCTGACGCGCCCTGACGGGCTTGTCTGC
TCCCGGCATCCGCTTACAGACAAGCTGTGACCGTCTCCGGGAGCTGCATGTGTCAGAGGTTTTCACCGTC
ATCACCGAAACGCGCGAGGCAGCTGCGGTAAAGCTCATCAGCGTGGTCGTGAAGCGATTCACAGATGTCT
GCCTGTTCATCCGCGTCCAGCTCGTTGAGTTTCTCCAGAAGCGTTAATGTCTGGCTTCTGATAAAGCGGG
CCATGTTAAGGGCGGTTTTTTCCTGTTTGGTCACTGATGCCTCCGTGTAAGGGGGATTTCTGTTCATGGG
GTAATGATACCGATGAAACGAGAGAGGATGCTCACGATACGGGTTACTGATGATGAACATGCCCGGTTAC
TGGAACGTTGTGAGGGTAAACAACTGGCGGTATGGATGCGGCGGGACCAGAGAAAAATCACTCAGGGTCA
ATGCCAGCGCTTCGTTAATACAGATGTAGGTGTT
