>Addgene plasmid #63947 | pST50Trc1-FLAGHISNDHFR | addgene partial sequence | sequence record 177458 | T7term 5'-GCTAGTTATTGCTCAGCGG-3'
TAGCTATGCGAGTTCTGCGCATCAGCATCGTGGAATTCGCTGAATACCGATTCCCAGTCATCCGGCTCGT
AATCCGGAAAATGGGTGTCGCCTTCCACTTCTGCATCGATATGCGTCAGATACAGTTTTTGCGCTTTTGG
CAAGAACTGTTCATAAACGCGTCCGCCGCCAATCACCATGATTTCTGGTACGTCACCACACGCCGCGATG
GCTTCGTCGACCGATTTAACCCAGGTAACCCGATCATCGGTCCCGGGTTGACTGCTGAGGATAATATTTT
TGCGGCCGGGCAAAGGCCTACCGATTGATTCCCAGGTATGGCGCCCCATAATCACGGGTTTATTTAAGGT
GTTGCGTTTAAACCA
