>Addgene plasmid #63947 | pST50Trc1-FLAGHISNDHFR | addgene partial sequence | sequence record 177459 | T7 5'-TAATACGACTCACTATAGGG-3'
TATGGGAGACTACAAGGACGATGATGACAAGGGATCTAGCCATCATCATCATCATCACAGCAGCGGATCT
GGTGGTGGTGGTGGTGAAAACCTGTACTTCCAGGGATCCATCAGTCTGATTGCGGCGCTAGCGGTAGATC
GCGTTATCGGCATGGAAAACGCCATGCCATGGAACCTGCCTGCCGATCTCGCCTGGTTTAAACGCAACAC
CTTAAATAAACCCGTGATTATGGGGCGCCATACCTGG
